>Addgene plasmid #224473 | p5E-EF1a (JDW 1164) | addgene full sequence | sequence record 447209 | Addgene NGS Result
CTGTGGATAACCGTATTACCGCCTTTGAGTGAGCTGATACCGCTCGCCGCAGCCGAACGACCGAGCGCAG
CGAGTCAGTGAGCGAGGAAGCGGAAGAGCGCCCAATACGCAAACCGCCTCTCCCCGCGCGTTGGCCGATT
CATTAATGCAGCTGGCACGACAGGTTTCCCGACTGGAAAGCGGGCAGTGAGCGCAACGCAATTAATACGC
GTACCGCTAGCCAGGAAGAGTTTGTAGAAACGCAAAAAGGCCATCCGTCAGGATGGCCTTCTGCTTAGTT
TGATGCCTGGCAGTTTATGGCGGGCGTCCTGCCCGCCACCCTCCGGGCCGTTGCTTCACAACGTTCAAAT
CCGCTCCCGGCGGATTTGTCCTACTCAGGAGAGCGTTCACCGACAAACAACAGATAAAACGAAAGGCCCA
GTCTTCCGACTGAGCCTTTCGTTTTATTTGATGCCTGGCAGTTCCCTACTCTCGCGTTAACGCTAGCATG
GATGTTTTCCCAGTCACGACGTTGTAAAACGACGGCCAGTCTTAAGCTCGGGCCCGAGTTAACGCTACCA
TGGAGCTCCAAATAATGATTTTATTTTGACTGATAGTGACCTGTTCGTTGCAACAAATTGATAAGCAATG
CTTTTTTATAATGCCAACTTTGTATAGAAAAGTTGGTAATACGACTCACTATAGGGCGAATTGGGTACCG
GGCCCCCCCTCGAGGTCGACGGTATCGATAAGCTTTGCAAAGATGGATAAAGTTTTAAACAGAGAGGAAT
CTTTGCAGCTAATGGACCTTCTAGGTCTTGAAAGGAGTGGGAATTGGCTCCGGTGCCCGTCAGTGGGCAG
AGCGCACATCGCCCACAGTCCCCGAGAAGTTGGGGGGAGGGGTCGGCAATTGAACCGGTGCCTAGAGAAG
GTGGCGCGGGGTAAACTGGGAAAGTGATGTCGTGTACTGGCTCCGCCTTTTTCCCGAGGGTGGGGGAGAA
CCGTATATAAGTGCAGTAGTCGCCGTGAACGTTCTTTTTCGCAACGGGTTTGCCGCCAGAACACAGGTAA
GTGCCGTGTGTGGTTCCCGCGGGCCTGGCCTCTTTACGGGTTATGGCCCTTGCGTGCCTTGAATTACTTC
CACCTGGCTGCAGTACGTGATTCTTGATCCCGAGCTTCGGGTTGGAAGTGGGTGGGAGAGTTCGAGGCCT
TGCGCTTAAGGAGCCCCTTCGCCTCGTGCTTGAGTTGAGGCCTGGCCTGGGCGCTGGGGCCGCCGCGTGC
GAATCTGGTGGCACCTTCGCGCCTGTCTCGCTGCTTTCGATAAGTCTCTAGCCATTTAAAATTTTTGATG
ACCTGCTGCGACGCTTTTTTTCTGGCAAGATAGTCTTGTAAATGCGGGCCAAGATCTGCACACTGGTATT
TCGGTTTTTGGGGCCGCGGGCGGCGACGGGGCCCGTGCGTCCCAGCGCACATGTTCGGCGAGGCGGGGCC
TGCGAGCGCGGCCACCGAGAATCGGACGGGGGTAGTCTCAAGCTGGCCGGCCTGCTCTGGTGCCTGGCCT
CGCGCCGCCGTGTATCGCCCCGCCCTGGGCGGCAAGGCTGGCCCGGTCGGCACCAGTTGCGTGAGCGGAA
AGATGGCCGCTTCCCGGCCCTGCTGCAGGGAGCTCAAAATGGAGGACGCGGCGCTCGGGAGAGCGGGCGG
GTGAGTCACCCACACAAAGGAAAAGGGCCTTTCCGTCCTCAGCCGTCGCTTCATGTGACTCCACGGAGTA
CCGGGCGCCGTCCAGGCACCTCGATTAGTTCTCGAGCTTTTGGAGTACGTCGTCTTTAGGTTGGGGGGAG
GGGTTTTATGCGATGGAGTTTCCCCACACTGAGTGGGTGGAGACTGAAGTTAGGCCAGCTTGGCACTTGA
TGTAATTCTCCTTGGAATTTGCCCTTTTTGAGTTTGGATCTTGGTTCATTCTCAAGCCTCAGACAGTGGT
TCAAAGTTTTTTTCTTCCATTTCAGGTGTCGTGAGGTACCGGATCCACTAGTTCTAGAGCGGCCGCCACC
GCGGTGGAGCTCCAGCTTTTGTTCCCTTTAGTGAGGGTTAATTCAAGTTTGTACAAAAAAGTTGAACGAG
AAACGTAAAATGATATAAATATCAATATATTAAATTAGATTTTGCATAAAAAACAGACTACATAATACTG
TAAAACACAACATATGCAGTCACTATGAACCAACTACTTAGATGGTATTAGTGACCTGTAGAATTCGAGC
TCTAGAGCTGCAGGGCGGCCGCGATATCCCCTATAGTGAGTCGTATTACATGGTCATAGCTGTTTCCTGG
CAGCTCTGGCCCGTGTCTCAAAATCTCTGATGTTACATTGCACAAGATAAAAATATATCATCATGAACAA
TAAAACTGTCTGCTTACATAAACAGTAATACAAGGGGTGTTATGAGCCATATTCAACGGGAAACGTCGAG
GCCGCGATTAAATTCCAACATGGATGCTGATTTATATGGGTATAAATGGGCTCGCGATAATGTCGGGCAA
TCAGGTGCGACAATCTATCGCTTGTATGGGAAGCCCGATGCGCCAGAGTTGTTTCTGAAACATGGCAAAG
GTAGCGTTGCCAATGATGTTACAGATGAGATGGTCAGACTAAACTGGCTGACGGAATTTATGCCTCTTCC
GACCATCAAGCATTTTATCCGTACTCCTGATGATGCATGGTTACTCACCACTGCGATCCCCGGAAAAACA
GCATTCCAGGTATTAGAAGAATATCCTGATTCAGGTGAAAATATTGTTGATGCGCTGGCAGTGTTCCTGC
GCCGGTTGCATTCGATTCCTGTTTGTAATTGTCCTTTTAACAGCGATCGCGTATTTCGTCTCGCTCAGGC
GCAATCACGAATGAATAACGGTTTGGTTGATGCGAGTGATTTTGATGACGAGCGTAATGGCTGGCCTGTT
GAACAAGTCTGGAAAGAAATGCATAAACTTTTGCCATTCTCACCGGATTCAGTCGTCACTCATGGTGATT
TCTCACTTGATAACCTTATTTTTGACGAGGGGAAATTAATAGGTTGTATTGATGTTGGACGAGTCGGAAT
CGCAGACCGATACCAGGATCTTGCCATCCTATGGAACTGCCTCGGTGAGTTTTCTCCTTCATTACAGAAA
CGGCTTTTTCAAAAATATGGTATTGATAATCCTGATATGAATAAATTGCAGTTTCATTTGATGCTCGATG
AGTTTTTCTAATCAGAATTGGTTAATTGGTTGTAACACTGGCAGAGCATTACGCTGACTTGACGGGACGG
CGCAAGCTCATGACCAAAATCCCTTAACGTGAGTTACGCGTCGTTCCACTGAGCGTCAGACCCCGTAGAA
AAGATCAAAGGATCTTCTTGAGATCCTTTTTTTCTGCGCGTAATCTGCTGCTTGCAAACAAAAAAACCAC
CGCTACCAGCGGTGGTTTGTTTGCCGGATCAAGAGCTACCAACTCTTTTTCCGAAGGTAACTGGCTTCAG
CAGAGCGCAGATACCAAATACTGTTCTTCTAGTGTAGCCGTAGTTAGGCCACCACTTCAAGAACTCTGTA
GCACCGCCTACATACCTCGCTCTGCTAATCCTGTTACCAGTGGCTGCTGCCAGTGGCGATAAGTCGTGTC
TTACCGGGTTGGACTCAAGACGATAGTTACCGGATAAGGCGCAGCGGTCGGGCTGAACGGGGGGTTCGTG
CACACAGCCCAGCTTGGAGCGAACGACCTACACCGAACTGAGATACCTACAGCGTGAGCTATGAGAAAGC
GCCACGCTTCCCGAAGGGAGAAAGGCGGACAGGTATCCGGTAAGCGGCAGGGTCGGAACAGGAGAGCGCA
CGAGGGAGCTTCCAGGGGGAAACGCCTGGTATCTTTATAGTCCTGTCGGGTTTCGCCACCTCTGACTTGA
GCGTCGATTTTTGTGATGCTCGTCAGGGGGGCGGAGCCTATGGAAAAACGCCAGCAACGCGGCCTTTTTA
CGGTTCCTGGCCTTTTGCTGGCCTTTTGCTCACATGTTCTTTCCTGCGTTATCCCCTGATT
Features (pLannotate 1.2.2; 17 found; start..end, strand, type, name):
      1..96      +  rep_origin     RSF ori (fragment): Plasmids containing the RSF 1030 origin of replication can be propagated in E. coli cells that contain additional plasmids with compatible origins.
     98..190     +  CDS            lacI (fragment): lac repressor; lacI; The lac repressor binds to the lac operator to inhibit transcription in E. coli. This inhibition can be relieved by adding lactose or isopropyl-β-D-thiogalactopyranoside (IPTG).
    245..272     -  terminator     rrnB T2 terminator: transcription terminator T2 from the E. coli rrnB gene
    404..447     +  terminator     rrnB T1 terminator: Escherichia coli rrnB; transcription terminator T1 from the E. coli rrnB gene
    494..530     -  CDS            lacZα (fragment): LacZα fragment of β-galactosidase; lacZ fragment
    569..654     +  protein_bind   attL1 (fragment): mutant version of attL; recombination site for the Gateway® LR reaction LR Clonase™
    645..665     +  protein_bind   attB4: mutant version of attB; core recombination site for the Gateway® BP reaction BP Clonase™
    667..685     +  promoter       T7 promoter: promoter for bacteriophage T7 RNA polymerase
    694..735     -  misc_feature   MCS (fragment): pBluescript multiple cloning site
    743..809     +  CDS            small t antigen (fragment): SV40 (simian virus 40) small t antigen
    816..1994    +  promoter       EF-1α promoter: strong constitutive promoter for human elongation factor EF-1α
   2001..2042    -  misc_feature   MCS (fragment): pBluescript multiple cloning site
   2055..2073    -  promoter       T3 promoter: promoter for bacteriophage T3 RNA polymerase
   2074..2197    +  protein_bind   attR1: mutant version of attR; recombination site for the Gateway® LR reaction LR Clonase™
   2270..2288    -  promoter       T7 promoter: promoter for bacteriophage T7 RNA polymerase
   2422..3231    +  CDS            KanR: aminoglycoside phosphotransferase; aph(3')-Ia; confers resistance to kanamycin in bacteria or G418 (Geneticin®) in eukaryotes
   3378..3966    +  rep_origin     ori: high-copy-number ColE1/pMB1/pBR322/pUC origin of replication
