[The description below was written by a language model from this plasmid's Addgene catalogue record and pLannotate feature annotations shown in this document.]
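Description:
p5E-EF1a (JDW 1164) is a Gateway-compatible 5′ entry clone built on the p5E-MCS backbone, about 4.05 kb in size, that supplies the human EF1α promoter as a modular element for MultiSite Gateway assembly. It is propagated in E. coli as a high-copy plasmid through a ColE1/pUC-type origin and selected with kanamycin via an aminoglycoside phosphotransferase gene (KanR). Upstream of the recombination cassette sit the rrnB T1 and T2 transcription terminators typical of Gateway donor-derived backbones, which insulate the insert from read-through transcription in bacteria. The short hits to an RSF origin, lacI, lacZα and SV40 small t antigen are annotated only as fragments and are most likely backbone or junction remnants rather than functional parts.

The payload is a roughly 1.2 kb EF-1α promoter, a strong constitutive promoter from the human elongation factor 1α gene, inserted by restriction cloning between remnants of a pBluescript-style multiple cloning site; the exact cloning sites are not recorded. T7 and T3 phage promoters flank the insert. The cassette is bounded by Gateway recombination sites, annotated automatically as an attL1 fragment overlapping an attB4 core on the 5′ side and attR1 on the 3′ side, which is consistent with the attL4/attR1 arrangement expected of a 5′ entry clone. There is no coding sequence or polyadenylation signal downstream of the promoter, so the plasmid is not an expression vector on its own. In an LR reaction it is combined with a middle entry clone, a 3′ entry clone and a destination vector to place a gene of interest under ubiquitous EF1α control. It belongs to a modular cloning toolbox intended for vertebrate model systems.
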