Addgene plasmid #224473: p5E-EF1a (JDW 1164)
Purpose: Gateway compatible 5' entry clone containing the human EF1a promoter
Depositing lab: Joshua Wythe. Depositing organization: University of Virginia. Publication: MultiSite Assembly of Gateway Induced Clones (MAGIC): a flexible cloning toolbox for use in vertebrate model systems. Gillespie WB 3rd, Zhang Y, Ruiz OE, Cerda J 3rd, Ortiz-Guzman J, Sherman M, Turner WD, Largoza G, Mosser LE, Fujimoto E, Chien CB, Kwan KM, Arenkiel BR, Devine WP, Wythe JD. Development. 2025 Nov 15;152(22):dev204308. doi: 10.1242/dev.204308. Epub 2025 Nov 13. PubMed 41230856.
Backbone
  Vector backbone: p5E-MCS
  Vector type: Mammalian Expression
Growth in bacteria
  Bacterial resistance: Kanamycin, 50 μg/mL
  Growth temperature: 37°C
  Growth strain: DH5alpha
  Copy number: High Copy
Gene/Insert
  Gene/Insert name: EF1a promoter
  Species: H. sapiens (human)
  Cloning method: Restriction Enzyme; 5′ cloning site unknown (unknown if destroyed)
Terms and licenses: Academic/Nonprofit Terms; Industry Terms: Not Available to Industry
Depositor comments: Please visit https://doi.org/10.1101/2024.07.13.603267 for bioRxiv preprint.
How to cite: p5E-EF1a (JDW 1164) was a gift from Joshua Wythe (Addgene plasmid # 224473 ; http://n2t.net/addgene:224473 ; RRID:Addgene_224473)
